>Addgene plasmid #169696 | pSU314 | addgene full sequence | sequence record 334524 | Addgene NGS Result
ATGAGTATTCAACATTTCCGTGTCGCCCTTATTCCCTTTTTTGCGGCATTTTGCCTTCCTGTTTTTGCTC
ACCCAGAAACGCTGGTGAAAGTAAAAGATGCTGAAGATCAGTTGGGTGCACGAGTGGGTTACATCGAACT
GGATCTCAACAGCGGTAAGATCCTTGAGAGTTTTCGCCCCGAAGAACGTTTTCCAATGATGAGCACTTTT
AAAGTTCTGCTATGTGGCGCGGTATTATCCCGTGTTGACGCCGGGCAAGAGCAACTCGGTCGCCGCATAC
ACTATTCTCAGAATGACTTGGTTGAGTACTCACCAGTCACAGAAAAGCATCTTACGGATGGCATGACAGT
AAGAGAATTATGCAGTGCTGCCATAACCATGAGTGATAACACTGCGGCCAACTTACTTCTGACAACGATC
GGAGGACCGAAGGAGCTAACCGCTTTTTTGCACAACATGGGGGATCATGTAACTCGCCTTGATCGTTGGG
AACCGGAGCTGAATGAAGCCATACCAAACGACGAGCGTGACACCACGATGCCTGCAGCAATGGCAACAAC
GTTGCGCAAACTATTAACTGGCGAACTACTTACTCTAGCTTCCCGGCAACAATTAATAGACTGGATGGAG
GCGGATAAAGTTGCAGGACCACTTCTGCGCTCGGCCCTTCCGGCTGGCTGGTTTATTGCTGATAAATCTG
GAGCCGGTGAGCGTGGGTCTCGCGGTATCATTGCAGCACTGGGGCCAGATGGTAAGCCCTCCCGTATCGT
AGTTATCTACACGACGGGGAGTCAGGCAACTATGGATGAACGAAATAGACAGATCGCTGAGATAGGTGCC
TCACTGATTAAGCATTGGTAACTGTCAGACCAAGTTTACTCATATATACTTTAGATTGATTTATGGTGCA
CTCTCAGTACAATCTGCTCTGATGCCGCATAGTTAAGCCAGTATACACTCCGCTATCGCTACGTGACTGG
GTCATGGCTGCGCCCCGACACCCGCCAACACCCGCTGACGCGCCCTGACGGGCTTGTCTGCTCCCGGCAT
CCGCTTACAGACAAGCTGTGACCGTCTCCGGGAGCTGCATGTGTCAGAGGTTTTCACCGTCATCACCGAA
ACGCGCGAGGCAGCAAGGAGATGGCGCCCAACAGTCCCCCGGCCACGGGGCCTGCCACCATACCCACGCC
GAAACAAGCGCTCATGAGCCCGAAGTGGCGAGCCCGATCTTCCCCATCGGTGATGTCGGCGATATAGGCG
CCAGCAACCGCACCTGTGGCGCCGGTGATGCCGGCCACGATGCGTCCGGCGTAGAGGATCCGGCCACGAT
GCGTCCGGCGTAGAGGATCTGAAGATCAGCAGTTCAACCTGTTGATAGTACGTACTAAGCTCTCATGTTT
CACGTACTAAGCTCTCATGTTTAACGTACTAAGCTCTCATGTTTAACGAACTAAACCCTCATGGCTAACG
TACTAAGCTCTCATGGCTAACGTACTAAGCTCTCATGTTTCACGTACTAAGCTCTCATGTTTGAACAATA
AAATTAATATAAATCAGCAACTTAAATAGCCTCTAAGGTTTTAAGTTTTATAAGAAAAAAAAGAATATAT
AAGGCTTTTAAAGCTTTTAAGGTTTAACGGTTGTGGACAACAAGCCAGGGATGTAACGCACTGAGAAGCC
CTTAGAGCCTCTCAAAGCAATTTTGAGTGACACAGGAACACTTAACGGCTGACATGGGAATTCTATCCGT
ATGATGTTCCTGATTATGCTAGCCTCTAGTAATGTAGGCTGGAGCTGCTTCGAAGTTCCTATACTTTCTA
GAGAATAGGAACTTCGGAATAGGAACTTCATTTAAATGGCGCGCCTTACGCCCCGCCCTGCCACTCATCG
CAGTACTGTTGTAATTCATTAAGCATTCTGCCGACATGGAAGCCATCACAAACGGCATGATGAACCTGAA
TCGCCAGCGGCATCAGCACCTTGTCGCCTTGCGTATAATATTTGCCCATGGTGAAAACGGGGGCGAAGAA
GTTGTCCATATTGGCCACGTTTAAATCGAAACTGGTGAAACTCACCCAGGGATTGGCTGAGACGAAAAAC
ATATTCTCAATAAACCCTTTAGGGAAATAGGCCAGGTTTTCACCGTAACACGCCACATCTTGCGAATATA
TGTGTAGAAACTGCCGGAAATCGTCGTGGTATTCACTCCAGAGCGATGAAAACGTTTCAGTTTGCTCATG
GAAAACGGTGTAACAAGGGTGAACACTATCCCATATCACCAGCTCACCGTCTTTCATTGCCATACGTAAT
TCCGGATGAGCATTCATCAGGCGGGCAAGAATGTGAATAAAGGCCGGATAAAACCTGTGCTTATTTTTCT
TTACGGTCTTTAAAAAGGCCGTAATATCCAGCTGAACGGTCTGGTTATAGGTACATTGAGCAACTGACTG
AAATGCCTCAAAATGTTCTTTACGATGCCATTGGGATATATCAACGGTGGTATATCCAGTGATTTTTTTC
TCCATTTTAGCTTCCTTAGCTCCTGAAAATCTCGACAACTCAAAAAATACGCCCGGTAGTGATCTTATTT
CATTATGGTGAAAGTTGGAACCTCTTACGTGCCGATCGACGTCTCATTTTCGCCAAAAGTTGGCCCAGGG
CTTCCCGGTATCAACAGGGACACCAGGATTTATTTATTCTGCGAAGTGATCTTCCGTCACAGGTAGGCGC
GCCGAAGTTCCTATACTTTCTAGAGAATAGGAACTTCGGAATAGGAACTAAGGAGGATATTCATATGCGG
AATTCCCGGGAGAGCTCGATGATCTGCAGGTGGCACTTTTCGGGGAAATGTGCGCGGAACCCCTATTTGT
TTATTTTTCTAAATACATTCAAATATGTATCCGCTCATGAGACAATAACCCTGATAAATGCTTCAATAAT
ATTGAAAAAGGAAGAGT
Features (pLannotate 1.2.2; 10 found; start..end, strand, type, name):
      1..861     +  CDS            AmpR: β-lactamase; bla; confers resistance to ampicillin, carbenicillin, and related antibiotics
    902..992     -  misc_feature   bom (fragment): basis of mobility region from pBR322
   1094..1134    -  CDS            rop (fragment): Rop protein, which maintains plasmids at low copy number; rop
   1133..1321    -  CDS            TcR (fragment): tetracycline efflux protein; tet; confers resistance to tetracycline
   1346..1734    +  rep_origin     R6K γ ori: γ replication origin from E. coli plasmid R6K; requires the R6K initiator protein pi for replication
   1802..1849    -  protein_bind   FRT: FLP-mediated recombination occurs in the 8-bp core sequence TCTAGAAA (Turan and Bode, 2011). FLP recombinase from the Saccharomyces cerevisiae 2μ plasmid
   1866..2525    -  CDS            CmR: chloramphenicol acetyltransferase; cat; confers resistance to chloramphenicol
   2526..2627    -  promoter       cat promoter: promoter of the E. coli cat gene encoding chloramphenicol acetyltransferase
   2734..2767    -  protein_bind   FRT (minimal): supports FLP-mediated excision but not integration (Turan and Bode, 2011) FLP recombinase from the Saccharomyces cerevisiae 2μ plasmid
   2853..2957    +  promoter       AmpR promoter: bla
