[The description below was written by a language model from this plasmid's Addgene catalogue record and pLannotate feature annotations shown in this document.]
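Description:
pSU314 is a small bacterial template plasmid (about 3 kb) used as a PCR source for adding a single C-terminal hemagglutinin (1xHA) epitope to chromosomal bacterial genes by Lambda Red recombineering. It is built on pSU311, itself descended from the suicide vector pGP704, and replicates from the R6K γ origin, which depends on the pi initiator protein. It must therefore be propagated in a pir-expressing host such as a lambda pir lysogen, and it cannot replicate in ordinary target strains, which limits background from carried-over template. The plasmid is selected with ampicillin through the bla gene and its promoter. Short remnants of bom, rop and the tetracycline resistance gene in the feature table are leftover pBR322-type backbone fragments rather than functional elements.

The roughly 1.1 kb insert, cloned between EcoRI sites, consists of the 1xHA coding sequence placed next to a chloramphenicol acetyltransferase (cat) gene with its own promoter, flanked by FRT sites; this cassette came from pKD3. The annotation identifies the two FRT sites, cat and its promoter, but does not call the HA tag itself, which is known here only from the catalogue fields. The sequenced record is also slightly shorter than the stated total size.

In use, the HA-FRT-cat-FRT segment is amplified with primers carrying 40-nucleotide extensions matching the sequence just before the stop codon of the target gene and a region downstream of it. The product is introduced into a strain expressing the Lambda Red functions, and recombinants are selected on chloramphenicol, yielding an in-frame HA fusion at the native locus. The FRT sites allow FLP recombinase to later excise the marker.
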