Addgene plasmid #169696: pSU314
Purpose: Template plasmid for generating C-terminal hemagglutinin (1xHA) epitope tag fusions to bacterial genes by "Lambda red" recombineering.
Depositing lab: Nara Figueroa. Depositing organization: CNRS UMR 9198, institut de biologie intégrative de la cellule recherche. Publication: Epitope tagging of chromosomal genes in Salmonella. Uzzau S, Figueroa-Bossi N, Rubino S, Bossi L. Proc Natl Acad Sci U S A. 2001 Dec 18;98(26):15264-9. doi: 10.1073/pnas.261348198. Epub 2001 Dec 11. PubMed 11742086.
Backbone
  Vector backbone: pSU311
  Backbone manufacturer: Uzzau et al (PubMed 11742086). Note, pSU311 was initially derived from pGP704 (Miller & Mekalanos; PubMed 2836362)
  Backbone size w/o insert (bp): 1932
  Total vector size (bp): 2994
  Vector type: Bacterial Expression
Growth in bacteria
  Bacterial resistance: Ampicillin, 100 μg/mL
  Growth temperature: 37°C
  Growth strain: cc118 lambda pir
  Copy number: Low Copy
Gene/Insert
  Gene/Insert name: 1xHA epitope tag adjacent to FRT-flanked cat (CamR) gene
  Species: E.coli and partially synthetic
  Insert size (bp): 1062
  Tag / fusion protein: 1xHA tag (N terminal on insert)
  Cloning method: Restriction Enzyme; 5′ cloning site EcoRI (not destroyed); 3′ cloning site EcoRI (not destroyed)
  Sequencing primers: 5′ AGGGATGTAACGCACTGAGA; 3′ CCTGCAGATCATCGAGCTCT
Resource information
  A portion of this plasmid was derived from a plasmid made by: B. Wanner. The FRT-flanked cat (CamR) cassette was derived from plasmid pKD3 (Datsenko & Wanner, PubMed 10829079).
Terms and licenses: Academic/Nonprofit Terms; Industry Terms: Not Available to Industry
Depositor comments: The 1xHA-FRT-cat-FRT segment is amplified by PCR with primers ending with the sequences 5'...TATCCGTATGATGTTCCTGAT-3' (Forward primer) and 5'...CATATGAATATCCTCCTTAG-3' (Reverse primer) and carrying 40 nt 5' extensions identical to the sequence immediately preceding the stop codon of the targeted gene (Fw primer) and to a region downstream from it (Rv primer). The amplified fragment is used for DNA recombineering in a strain expressing the Lambda Red operon.
How to cite: pSU314 was a gift from Nara Figueroa (Addgene plasmid # 169696 ; http://n2t.net/addgene:169696 ; RRID:Addgene_169696)
